Addgene plasmid #232175: RUBYm2
Purpose: Introduce a C-to-T mutation to generate an early stop codon (Q139 to stop), thereby interrupting RUBY expression
Depositing lab: Yiping Qi. Depositing organization: University of Maryland, College Park. Publication: Seeing is believing: Genome editing made easy with RUBY for educational purposes. Sexton WK, Cheng Y, Yang B, Ullah H, Qi Y, Xiao S. Plant Physiol. 2025 Jul 3;198(3):kiaf265. doi: 10.1093/plphys/kiaf265. PubMed 40696509.
Backbone
  Vector backbone: pHDE
  Total vector size (bp): 14335
  Vector type: Plant Expression
Growth in bacteria
  Bacterial resistance: Spectinomycin, 50 μg/mL
  Growth temperature: 37°C
  Growth strain: DH5alpha
  Copy number: Unknown
Gene/Insert
  Gene/Insert name: RUBY mutant2 and CaMV 35S promoter
  Species: Synthetic; Cauliflower mosaic virus
  Insert size (bp): 4892
Terms and licenses: Academic/Nonprofit Terms; Industry Terms: Not Available to Industry
How to cite: RUBYm2 was a gift from Yiping Qi (Addgene plasmid # 232175 ; http://n2t.net/addgene:232175 ; RRID:Addgene_232175)
