[The description below was written by a language model from this plasmid's Addgene catalogue record and pLannotate feature annotations shown in this document.]
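Description:
RUBYm2 is a 14.3 kb plant expression binary vector built on the pHDE backbone, intended for Agrobacterium-mediated T-DNA delivery. It carries a ColE1/pMB1-type origin with a bom site for propagation in E. coli, and the pVS1 oriV, RepA and StaA functions for replication and stable maintenance in Agrobacterium. Bacterial selection is by spectinomycin through an aadA (SmR) gene. Nopaline-type right and left border repeats flank the transferred region.

Within the T-DNA, an enhanced CaMV 35S promoter with a duplicated enhancer drives a mutant version of the synthetic RUBY reporter, followed by the Arabidopsis HSP18.2 terminator and a fragment of the pea rbcS-E9 terminator. RUBY is a single open reading frame encoding betalain biosynthesis enzymes that convert tyrosine into a visible red pigment. The annotation identifies the Beta vulgaris CYP76AD1 and DODA1 coding regions. The remaining roughly 1.5 kb before the terminator is unannotated, and in standard RUBY designs this position holds a glucosyltransferase, though the feature table does not confirm this. In this "mutant 2" version, a C-to-T change converts Q139 to a premature stop codon, interrupting RUBY expression. The record does not say which enzyme the numbering refers to, although residue 139 of the polyprotein would fall within the first one. A NOS promoter–hygromycin phosphotransferase–NOS terminator cassette provides selection of transformed plants.

The associated publication concerns using RUBY as a visual readout for teaching genome editing. The catalogue fields do not spell out the exact role of this disrupted reporter in those experiments. No nuclease, base editor or guide RNA cassette appears in the feature table.
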