Features (pLannotate 1.2.2; 23 found; start..end, strand, type, name):
     32..708     +  promoter       CaMV 35S promoter (enhanced): cauliflower mosaic virus 35S promoter with a duplicated enhancer region
    717..2207    +  CDS            CYP76AD1: C76AD_BETVU - Also known as Bv2g029890_ucyh From Beta vulgaris (Sugar beet).
   2274..3098    +  CDS            DODA1: DOD1W_BETVU - Experimental evidence at transcript level: Swiss-Prot protein existence level 2. Opens the cyclic ring of dihydroxy-phenylalanine (DOPA) between carbons 4 and 5, thus producing an unstable seco-DOPA that rearranges nonenzymatically to betalamic acid. From Beta vulgaris (Sugar beet).
   4675..4923    +  terminator     HSP terminator: efficient transcription terminator from the Arabidopsis thaliana heat shock protein 18.2 gene (Nagaya et al., 2010)
   4946..5242    +  terminator     E9 terminator (fragment): terminator and polyadenylation signal from the pea rbcS-E9 gene
   5403..5586    +  promoter       NOS promoter: nopaline synthase promoter NOS promoter
   5638..6648    +  CDS            HygR: aminoglycoside phosphotransferase from E. coli; aph(4)-Ia; confers resistance to hygromycin
   6701..6953    +  terminator     NOS terminator: nopaline synthase terminator and poly(A) signal
   7037..7117    +  CDS            RBCS.3A (fragment): RBS3_PEA - Experimental evidence at protein level: Swiss-Prot protein existence level 1. RuBisCO catalyzes two reactions: the carboxylation of D- ribulose 1,5-bisphosphate, the primary event in carbon dioxide fixation, as well as the oxidative fragmentation of the pentose substrate. Both reactions occur simultaneously and in competition at the same active site. Although the small subunit is not catalytic it is essential for maximal activity (Probable). Binds to abscisic acid (ABA); only half of the possible binding sites are occupied in the crystal; and there are indications this is a low affi
   7524..7679    +  CDS            lacZα (fragment): LacZα fragment of β-galactosidase; lacZ fragment
   7678..7697    -  misc_feature   MCS (fragment): pUC18/19 multiple cloning site
   7766..7790    -  misc_feature   LB T-DNA repeat: left border repeat from nopaline C58 T-DNA
   8049..8072    +  promoter       Pc promoter (fragment): intI1 (promoter lies within the coding sequence); class 1 integron promoter
   8248..8304    +  CDS            GmR (fragment): gentamycin acetyltransferase; aacC1; confers resistance to gentamycin
   8315..9102    +  CDS            SmR (fragment): aminoglycoside adenylyltransferase (Murphy, 1985); aadA; confers resistance to spectinomycin and streptomycin
   9348..9936    +  rep_origin     ori: high-copy-number ColE1/pMB1/pBR322/pUC origin of replication
  10122..10262   -  misc_feature   bom: basis of mobility region from pBR322
  10364..10403   -  CDS            rop (fragment): Rop protein, which maintains plasmids at low copy number; rop
  10606..10800   -  rep_origin     pVS1 oriV: origin of replication for the Pseudomonas plasmid pVS1 (Heeb et al., 2000)
  10866..11939   -  CDS            pVS1 RepA: replication protein from the Pseudomonas plasmid pVS1 (Heeb et al., 2000)
  12368..12997   -  CDS            pVS1 StaA: stability protein from the Pseudomonas plasmid pVS1 (Heeb et al., 2000)
  13557..13958   -  CDS            Y4CG_SINFN (fragment): Protein inferred from homology: Swiss-Prot protein existence level 3. From Sinorhizobium fredii (strain NBRC 101917 / NGR234).
  14328..17      -  misc_feature   RB T-DNA repeat (across the origin): right border repeat from nopaline C58 T-DNA
>Addgene plasmid #232175 | RUBYm2 | addgene full sequence | sequence record 459840 | Addgene NGS Result
GCCAATATATCCTGTCAAACACTGATAGTTTTGAGACTTTTCAACAAAGGGTAATATCGGGAAACCTCCT
CGGATTCCATTGCCCAGCTATCTGTCACTTCATCAAAAGGACAGTAGAAAAGGAAGGTGGCACCTACAAA
TGCCATCATTGCGATAAAGGAAAGGCTATCGTTCAAGATGCCTCTGCCGACAGTGGTCCCAAAGATGGAC
CCCCACCCACGAGGAGCATCGTGGAAAAAGAAGACGTTCCAACCACGTCTTCAAAGCAAGTGGATTGATG
TGAACATGGTGGAGCACGACACTCTCGTCTACTCCAAGAATATCAAAGATACAGTCTCAGAAGACCAAAG
GGCTATTGAGACTTTTCAACAAAGGGTAATATCGGGAAACCTCCTCGGATTCCATTGCCCAGCTATCTGT
CACTTCATCAAAAGGACAGTAGAAAAGGAAGGTGGCACCTACAAATGCCATCATTGCGATAAAGGAAAGG
CTATCGTTCAAGATGCCTCTGCCGACAGTGGTCCCAAAGATGGACCCCCACCCACGAGGAGCATCGTGGA
AAAAGAAGACGTTCCAACCACGTCTTCAAAGCAAGTGGATTGATGTGATATCTCCACTGACGTAAGGGAT
GACGCACAATCCCACTATCCTTCGCAAGACCCTTCCTCTATATAAGGAAGTTCATTTCATTTGGAGAGGA
CACGCTGAAAACTAGTATGGATCATGCGACCCTCGCCATGATCCTCGCGATCTGGTTCATCAGCTTCCAC
TTCATCAAGCTGCTGTTCTCCCAGCAGACCACCAAGCTGCTTCCGCCAGGACCAAAGCCGCTTCCGATCA
TCGGCAACATCCTTGAGGTGGGCAAGAAGCCGCATCGGTCCTTCGCCAACCTCGCCAAGATTCACGGCCC
ACTCATTTCCCTCAGACTCGGCTCTGTGACCACCATCGTTGTGTCCTCTGCCGACGTGGCCAAAGAGATG
TTCCTCAAGAAGGATCACCCGCTCTCCAACCGCACGATCCCGAATAGTGTTACAGCCGGCGACCACCACA
AGCTCACCATGTCTTGGCTCCCGGTGTCTCCGAAGTGGCGCAACTTCCGCAAGATTACCGCCGTGCATCT
GCTCTCCCCATAGAGACTCGATGCCTGCCAGACATTCAGGCACGCCAAGGTGCAGCAGCTCTACGAGTAC
GTTCAAGAGTGCGCCCAGAAAGGCCAGGCCGTGGATATTGGCAAGGCCGCCTTTACGACCAGCCTCAACC
TCCTCAGCAAGCTGTTCTTCAGCGTCGAGCTGGCGCACCACAAGTCCCATACCAGCCAAGAGTTCAAAGA
GCTGATCTGGAACATCATGGAAGATATAGGCAAGCCGAACTACGCCGACTACTTCCCGATTCTCGGCTGC
GTTGACCCATCTGGCATTAGAAGAAGGCTCGCCTGCTCCTTCGACAAGCTGATCGCCGTGTTCCAGGGCA
TCATCTGCGAGAGACTCGCCCCAGATTCCTCCACCACAACTACCACCACCACCGACGACGTGCTCGATGT
GCTCCTCCAGCTGTTCAAGCAGAACGAGCTGACGATGGGCGAGATCAACCACCTCCTCGTGGACATCTTC
GACGCCGGCACCGATACCACATCCTCCACATTCGAGTGGGTGATGACCGAGCTGATCCGCAATCCAGAGA
TGATGGAAAAGGCCCAAGAGGAAATCAAGCAGGTCCTCGGCAAGGACAAGCAGATCCAAGAGTCCGACAT
CATCAACCTGCCGTACCTCCAGGCGATCATCAAAGAGACACTCCGCCTCCATCCGCCGACCGTGTTCTTG
CTCCCAAGAAAGGCCGACACCGATGTCGAGCTGTACGGCTACATCGTGCCGAAGGATGCCCAGATCCTCG
TGAACCTCTGGGCCATTGGCAGGGACCCAAACGCCTGGCAGAACGCCGATATTTTCAGCCCAGAGCGCTT
CATCGGCTGCGAGATCGATGTTAAGGGCCGCGATTTCGGCCTCCTTCCATTTGGCGCTGGCCGCAGAATT
TGCCCAGGCATGAATCTCGCCATCAGGATGCTCACCCTCATGCTCGCCACACTCCTCCAGTTCTTCAACT
GGAAGCTCGAAGGCGACATCTCCCCGAAGGACCTCGACATGGACGAGAAGTTCGGCATTGCGCTCCAAAA
GACCAAGCCGCTCAAGCTCATCCCGATTCCGCGCTACGGTAGCGGAGCTACCAATTTTAGCCTCCTTAAG
CAGGCAGGTGATGTAGAAGAGAACCCCGGGCCTATGAAGATGATGAACGGCGAGGACGCCAACGACCAGA
TGATCAAAGAGTCCTTCTTCATCACCCACGGCAACCCGATCCTCACCGTCGAGGATACACATCCGCTCAG
GCCGTTCTTCGAGACATGGCGCGAGAAGATTTTCTCCAAGAAGCCGAAGGCCATCCTCATCATCTCCGGC
CACTGGGAGACAGTGAAGCCAACCGTGAACGCCGTGCACATCAACGACACCATCCACGACTTCGACGACT
ACCCAGCCGCCATGTACCAGTTCAAGTACCCAGCTCCAGGCGAGCCAGAGCTTGCGAGAAAGGTGGAAGA
GATCCTCAAGAAGTCCGGGTTCGAGACAGCCGAGACAGACCAAAAGAGGGGCCTTGATCACGGCGCCTGG
GTTCCACTCATGCTCATGTATCCAGAGGCGGACATCCCGGTGTGCCAGCTCTCAGTTCAGCCACATCTCG
ACGGCACCTACCACTACAATCTCGGCAGAGCCCTCGCGCCGCTCAAGAATGATGGCGTGCTCATTATTGG
CTCCGGCAGCGCCACACATCCACTCGATGAGACACCGCACTACTTCGATGGTGTTGCCCCTTGGGCCGCT
GCCTTCGATTCTTGGCTTAGGAAGGCCCTCATCAACGGCCGCTTCGAGGAAGTGAACATCTACGAGAGCA
AGGCCCCGAACTGGAAGCTCGCCCATCCATTTCCAGAGCACTTCTACCCGCTCCACGTTGTGCTCGGCGC
TGCTGGTGAAAAGTGGAAGGCCGAGCTGATCCACTCCTCCTGGGATCATGGCACACTTTGCCACGGCTCC
TACAAGTTCACCTCCGCCGGATCCGGAGCAACCAACTTTAGCCTGCTCAAGCAAGCAGGAGATGTTGAGG
AAAATCCTGGCCCCATGACCGCCATCAAGATGAACACCAACGGCGAGGGCGAGACACAGCACATCCTCAT
GATCCCGTTCATGGCGCAGGGCCACCTCAGGCCATTTCTCGAACTCGCCATGTTCCTCTACAAGCGCTCC
CACGTGATCATCACCCTGCTCACAACTCCGCTCAATGCCGGCTTCCTCAGGCACCTCCTTCACCACCATT
CCTACTCCTCCAGCGGCATCAGGATCGTCGAGCTGCCATTCAACTCCACCAACCACGGACTCCCACCGGG
CATCGAGAACACCGATAAGCTCACACTCCCGCTCGTGGTGTCCCTCTTCCATTCCACCATCAGCCTCGAT
CCGCACCTCCGCGATTACATCTCCAGGCATTTCAGCCCAGCCAGGCCACCACTCTGCGTGATCCATGATG
TGTTCCTCGGCTGGGTTGACCAGGTGGCCAAGGATGTGGGCTCTACAGGCGTGGTGTTCACAACAGGCGG
CGCTTATGGCACATCCGCCTACGTGTCCATCTGGAACGATCTCCCGCACCAGAACTACTCCGACGACCAA
GAGTTCCCGCTGCCAGGCTTCCCAGAGAACCATAAGTTCCGCAGGTCCCAGCTCCATCGGTTCCTCAGAT
ATGCCGACGGCTCCGACGATTGGTCCAAGTATTTCCAGCCGCAGCTCCGCCAGTCCATGAAGTCTTTTGG
CTGGCTCTGCAACTCCGTGGAAGAGATCGAGACACTCGGCTTCTCCATCCTCCGCAACTACACCAAGCTG
CCGATCTGGGGCATCGGCCCACTTATTGCTTCCCCAGTGCAGCACTCCTCCTCCGACAACAATTCAACAG
GCGCCGAGTTCGTGCAGTGGCTCAGCCTCAAAGAGCCGGACTCCGTCCTCTACATCTCCTTCGGCTCCCA
GAACACGATCAGCCCGACGCAGATGATGGAACTCGCTGCTGGCCTTGAGTCCTCCGAGAAGCCATTCCTC
TGGGTGATCAGAGCCCCGTTCGGCTTCGACATCAACGAAGAGATGCGCCCAGAGTGGCTGCCAGAGGGCT
TTGAGGAACGCATGAAGGTGAAGAAACAGGGCAAGCTCGTGTACAAGCTCGGCCCGCAGCTTGAGATCCT
CAACCATGAATCCATCGGCGGCTTTCTCACCCACTGCGGATGGAACAGCATCCTTGAGTCTCTTCGCGAG
GGCGTTCCGATGCTTGGATGGCCACTTGCTGCCGAGCAGGCCTACAACCTCAAGTACCTCGAAGATGAGA
TGGGCGTCGCGGTTGAGCTTGCTAGAGGCCTCGAAGGCGAGATCTCCAAAGAGAAGGTCAAGCGCATCGT
CGAGATGATCCTTGAGCGCAACGAGGGCTCCAAAGGCTGGGAGATGAAGAATCGCGCCGTGGAAATGGGC
AAAAAGCTCAAGGACGCCGTGAACGAGGAAAAAGAGCTGAAGGGCTCCTCCGTGAAGGCGATCGACGATT
TCCTCGACGCCGTCATGCAGGCCAAACTTGAGCCAAGCCTCCAGTGATAGTGAATATGAAGATGAAGATG
AAATATTTGGTGTGTCAAATAAAAAGGTTGTGTGCTTAAGTTTGTGTTTTTTTCTTGGCTTGTTGTGTTA
TGAATTTGTGGCTTTTTCTAATATTAAATGAATGTAACATCTCATTATAATGAATAAACAAATGTTTCTA
TAATCCATTGTGAATGTTTTGTTGGATCTCTTCTCCAGCATATAACTACTGTATGTGCTATGGTATGGAC
TATGGAATATGATTAAAGATAAGACCTAACTGAGTAAGCTAGCTTGTTCGAGTATTATGGCATTGGGAAA
ACTGTTTTTCTTGTACCATTTGTTGTGCTTGTAATTTACTGTGTTTTTTATTCGGTTTTCGCTATCGAAC
TGTGAAATGGAAATGGATGGAGAAGAGTTAATGAATGATATGGTCCTTTTGTTCATTCTCAAATTAATAT
TATTTGTTTTTTCTCTTATTTGTTGTGTGTTGAATTTGAAATTATAAGAGATATGCAAACATTTTGTTTT
GAGTAAAAATGTGTCAAATCGTGGCCTCTAATGACCGAAGTTAATATGAGGAGTAAAACACTAGATCCCC
AAACAAGCTTGAAACTGAAGGCGGGAAACGACAATCTGATCATGAGCGGAGAATTAAGGGAGTCACGTTA
TGACCCCCGCCGATGACGCGGGACAAGCCGTTTTACGTTTGGAACTGACAGAACCGCAACGTTGAAGGAG
CCACTCAGCCGCGGGTTTCTGGAGTTTAATGAGCTAAGCACATACGTCAGAAACCATTATTGCGCGTTCA
AAAGTCGCCTAAGGTCACTATCAGCTAGCAAATATTTCTTGTCAAAAATGCTCCACTGACGTTCCATAAA
TTCCCCTCGGTATCCAATTAGAGTCTCATATTCACTCTCAATCCAAATAATCTGCACCGGATCCGCTAGA
GGATCTCGACCTGCAAGATCCCGGGGGGCAATGAGATATGAAAAAGCCTGAACTCACCGCGACGTCTGTC
GAGAAGTTTCTGATCGAAAAGTTCGACAGCGTCTCCGACCTGATGCAGCTCTCGGAGGGCGAAGAATCTC
GTGCTTTCAGCTTCGATATAGGAGGGCGTGGATATGTCCTGCGGGTAAATAGCTGCGCCGATGGTTTCTA
CAAAGATCGTTATGTTTATCGGCACTTTGCATCGGCCGCGCTCCCGATTCCGGAAGTGCTTGACATTGGG
GAATTCAGCGAGAGCCTGACCTATTGCATCTCCCGCCGTGCACAGGGTGTCACGTTGCAAGACCTGCCTG
AAACCGAACTGCCCGCTGTTCTGCAGCCGGTCGCGGAGGCCATGGATGCGATCGCTGCGGCCGATCTTAG
CCAGACGAGCGGGTTCGGCCCATTCGGACCGCAAGGAATCGGTCAATACACTACATGGCGTGATTTCATA
TGCGCGATTGCTGATCCCCATGTGTATCACTGGCAAACTGTGATGGACGACACCGTCAGTGCGTCCGTCG
CGCAGGCTCTCGATGAGCTGATGCTTTGGGCCGAGGACTGCCCCGAAGTCCGGCACCTCGTGCACGCGGA
TTTCGGCTCCAACAATGTCCTGACGGACAATGGCCGCATAACAGCGGTCATTGACTGGAGCGAGGCGATG
TTCGGGGATTCCCAATACGAGGTCGCCAACATCTTCTTCTGGAGGCCGTGGTTGGCTTGTATGGAGCAGC
AGACGCGCTACTTCGAGCGGAGGCATCCGGAGCTTGCAGGATCGCCGCGGCTCCGGGCGTATATGCTCCG
CATTGGTCTTGACCAACTCTATCAGAGCTTGGTTGACGGCAATTTCGATGATGCAGCTTGGGCGCAGGGT
CGATGCGACGCAATCGTCCGATCCGGAGCCGGGACTGTCGGGCGTACACAAATCGCCCGCAGAAGCGCGG
CCGTCTGGACCGATGGCTGTGTAGAAGTACTCGCCGATAGTGGAAACCGACGCCCCAGCACTCGTCCGGG
ATCTTGGAGGTGATGTAACATGATCACAAGCTGATCCCCCGAATTTCCCCGATCGTTCAAACATTTGGCA
ATAAAGTTTCTTAAGATTGAATCCTGTTGCCGGTCTTGCGATGATTATCATATAATTTCTGTTGAATTAC
GTTAAGCATGTAATAATTAACATGTAATGCATGACGTTATTTATGAGATGGGTTTTTATGATTAGAGTCC
CGCAATTATACATTTAATACGCGATAGAAAACAAAATATAGCGCGCAAACTAGGATAAATTATCGCGCGC
GGTGTCATCTATGTTACTAGATCGGGAATTGATCCCCCCTCGACAGCTTGCATGCCAGCTTGGGCTGCAG
GTCGACGCGTCAATTGATATCGATCCAGGCCTCCCAGCTTTCGTCCGTATCATCGGTTTCGACAACGTTC
GTCAAGTTCAATGCATCAGTTTCATTGCCCACACACCAGAATCCTACTAAGTTTGAGTATTATGGCATTG
GAAAAGCTGTTTTCTTCTATCATTTGTTCTGCTTGTAATTTACTGTGTTCTTTCAGTTTTTGTTTTCGGA
CATCAAAATGCAAATGGATGGATAAGAGTTAATAAATGATATGGTCCTTTTGTTCATTCTCAAATTATTA
TTATCTGTTGTTTTTACTTTAATGGGTTGAATTTAAGTAAGAAAGGAACTAACAGTGTGATATTAAGGTG
CAATGTTAGACATATAAAACAGTCTTTCACCTCTCTTTGGTTATGTCTTGAATTGGTTTGTTTCTTCACT
TATCTGTGTAATCAAGTTTACTATGAGTCTATGATCAAGTAATTATGCAATCAAGTTAAGTACAGTATAG
GCTTTTTGTGTCGAGGGGGTACCGAGTCGAGGAATTCACTGGCCGTCGTTTTACAACGTCGTGACTGGGA
AAACCCTGGCGTTACCCAACTTAATCGCCTTGCAGCACATCCCCCTTTCGCCAGCTGGCGTAATAGCGAA
GAGGCCCGCACCGATCGCCCTTCCCAACAGTTGCGCAGCCTGAATGGCGGGTACCGAGCTCGAATTCAAT
TCGGCGTTAATTCAGTACATTAAAAACGTCCGCAATGTGTTATTAAGTTGTCTAAGCGTCAATTTGTTTA
CACCACAATATATCCTGCCACCAGCCAGCCAACAGCTCCCCGACCGGCAGCTCGGCACAAAATCACCACT
CGATACAGGCAGCCCATCAGTCCGGGACGGCGTCAGCGGGAGAGCCGTTGTAAGGCGGCAGACTTTGCTC
ATGTTACCGATGCTATTCGGAAGAACGGCAACTAAGCTGCCGGGTTTGAAACACGGATGATCTCGCGGAG
GGTAGCATGTTGATTGTAACGATGACAGAGCGTTGCTGCCTGTGATCAATTCGGGCACGAACCCAGTGGA
CATAAGCCTGTTCGGTTCGTAAGCTGTAATGCAAGTAGCGTATGCGCTCACGCAACTGGTCCAGAACCTT
GACCGAACGCAGCGGTGGTAACGGCGCAGTGGCGGTTTTCATGGCTTGTTATGACTGTTTTTTTGGGGTA
CAGTCTATGCCTCGGGCATCCAAGCAGCAAGCGCGTTACGCCGTGGGTCGATGTTTGATGTTATGGAGCA
GCAACGATGTTACGCAGCAGGGCAGTCGCCCTAAAACAAAGTTAAACATCATGGGGGAAGCGGTGATCGC
CGAAGTATCGACTCAACTATCAGAGGTAGTTGGCGTCATCGAGCGCCATCTCGAACCGACGTTGCTGGCC
GTACATTTGTACGGCTCCGCAGTGGATGGCGGCCTGAAGCCACACAGTGATATTGATTTGCTGGTTACGG
TGACCGTAAGGCTTGATGAAACAACGCGGCGAGCTTTGATCAACGACCTTTTGGAAACTTCGGCTTCCCC
TGGAGAGAGCGAGATTCTCCGCGCTGTAGAAGTCACCATTGTTGTGCACGACGACATCATTCCGTGGCGT
TATCCAGCTAAGCGCGAACTGCAATTTGGAGAATGGCAGCGCAATGACATTCTTGCAGGTATCTTCGAGC
CAGCCACGATCGACATTGATCTGGCTATCTTGCTGACAAAAGCAAGAGAACATAGCGTTGCCTTGGTAGG
TCCAGCGGCGGAGGAACTCTTTGATCCGGTTCCTGAACAGGATCTATTTGAGGCGCTAAATGAAACCTTA
ACGCTATGGAACTCGCCGCCCGACTGGGCTGGCGATGAGCGAAATGTAGTGCTTACGTTGTCCCGCATTT
GGTACAGCGCAGTAACCGGCAAAATCGCGCCGAAGGATGTCGCTGCCGACTGGGCAATGGAGCGCCTGCC
GGCCCAGTATCAGCCCGTCATACTTGAAGCTAGACAGGCTTATCTTGGACAAGAAGAAGATCGCTTGGCC
TCGCGCGCAGATCAGTTGGAAGAATTTGTCCACTACGTGAAAGGCGAGATCACCAAGGTAGTCGGCAAAT
AATGTCTAGCTAGAAATTCGTTCAAGCCGACGCCGCTTCGCGGCGCGGCTTAACTCAAGCGTTAGATGCA
CTAAGCACATAATTGCTCACAGCCAAACTATCAGGTCAAGTCTGCTTTTATTATTTTTAAGCGTGCATAA
TAAGCCCTACACAAATTGGGAGATATATCATGCATGACCAAAATCCCTTAACGTGAGTTTTCGTTCCACT
GAGCGTCAGACCCCGTAGAAAAGATCAAAGGATCTTCTTGAGATCCTTTTTTTCTGCGCGTAATCTGCTG
CTTGCAAACAAAAAAACCACCGCTACCAGCGGTGGTTTGTTTGCCGGATCAAGAGCTACCAACTCTTTTT
CCGAAGGTAACTGGCTTCAGCAGAGCGCAGATACCAAATACTGTCCTTCTAGTGTAGCCGTAGTTAGGCC
ACCACTTCAAGAACTCTGTAGCACCGCCTACATACCTCGCTCTGCTAATCCTGTTACCAGTGGCTGCTGC
CAGTGGCGATAAGTCGTGTCTTACCGGGTTGGACTCAAGACGATAGTTACCGGATAAGGCGCAGCGGTCG
GGCTGAACGGGGGGTTCGTGCACACAGCCCAGCTTGGAGCGAACGACCTACACCGAACTGAGATACCTAC
AGCGTGAGCTATGAGAAAGCGCCACGCTTCCCGAAGGGAGAAAGGCGGACAGGTATCCGGTAAGCGGCAG
GGTCGGAACAGGAGAGCGCACGAGGGAGCTTCCAGGGGGAAACGCCTGGTATCTTTATAGTCCTGTCGGG
TTTCGCCACCTCTGACTTGAGCGTCGATTTTTGTGATGCTCGTCAGGGGGGCGGAGCCTATGGAAAAACG
CCAGCAACGCGGCCTTTTTACGGTTCCTGGCCTTTTGCTGGCCTTTTGCTCACATGTTCTTTCCTGCGTT
ATCCCCTGATTCTGTGGATAACCGTATTACCGCCTTTGAGTGAGCTGATACCGCTCGCCGCAGCCGAACG
ACCGAGCGCAGCGAGTCAGTGAGCGAGGAAGCGGAAGAGCGCCTGATGCGGTATTTTCTCCTTACGCATC
TGTGCGGTATTTCACACCGCATATGGTGCACTCTCAGTACAATCTGCTCTGATGCCGCATAGTTAAGCCA
GTATACACTCCGCTATCGCTACGTGACTGGGTCATGGCTGCGCCCCGACACCCGCCAACACCCGCTGACG
CGCCCTGACGGGCTTGTCTGCTCCCGGCATCCGCTTACAGACAAGCTGTGACCGTCTCCGGGAGCTGCAT
GTGTCAGAGGTTTTCACCGTCATCACCGAAACGCGCGAGGCAGGGTGCCTTGATGTGGGCGCCGGCGGTC
GAGTGGCGACGGCGCGGCTTGTCCGCGCCCTGGTAGATTGCCTGGCCGTAGGCCAGCCATTTTTGAGCGG
CCAGCGGCCGCGATAGGCCGACGCGAAGCGGCGGGGCGTAGGGAGCGCAGCGACCGAAGGGTAGGCGCTT
TTTGCAGCTCTTCGGCTGTGCGCTGGCCAGACAGTTATGCACAGGCCAGGCGGGTTTTAAGAGTTTTAAT
AAGTTTTAAAGAGTTTTAGGCGGAAAAATCGCCTTTTTTCTCTTTTATATCAGTCACTTACATGTGTGAC
CGGTTCCCAATGTACGGCTTTGGGTTCCCAATGTACGGGTTCCGGTTCCCAATGTACGGCTTTGGGTTCC
CAATGTACGTGCTATCCACAGGAAAGAGACCTTTTCGACCTTTTTCCCCTGCTAGGGCAATTTGCCCTAG
CATCTGCTCCGTACATTAGGAACCGGCGGATGCTTCGCCCTCGATCAGGTTGCGGTAGCGCATGACTAGG
ATCGGGCCAGCCTGCCCCGCCTCCTCCTTCAAATCGTACTCCGGCAGGTCATTTGACCCGATCAGCTTGC
GCACGGTGAAACAGAACTTCTTGAACTCTCCGGCGCTGCCACTGCGTTCGTAGATCGTCTTGAACAACCA
TCTGGCTTCTGCCTTGCCTGCGGCGCGGCGTGCCAGGCGGTAGAGAAAACGGCCGATGCCGGGATCGATC
AAAAAGTAATCGGGGTGAACCGTCAGCACGTCCGGGTTCTTGCCTTCTGTGATCTCGCGGTACATCCAAT
CAGCTAGCTCGATCTCGATGTACTCCGGCCGCCCGGTTTCGCTCTTTACGATCTTGTAGCGGCTAATCAA
GGCTTCACCCTCGGATACCGTCACCAGGCGGCCGTTCTTGGCCTTCTTCGTACGCTGCATGGCAACGTGC
GTGGTGTTTAACCGAATGCAGGTTTCTACCAGGTCGTCTTTCTGCTTTCCGCCATCGGCTCGCCGGCAGA
ACTTGAGTACGTCCGCAACGTGTGGACGGAACACGCGGCCGGGCTTGTCTCCCTTCCCTTCCCGGTATCG
GTTCATGGATTCGGTTAGATGGGAAACCGCCATCAGTACCAGGTCGTAATCCCACACACTGGCCATGCCG
GCCGGCCCTGCGGAAACCTCTACGTGCCCGTCTGGAAGCTCGTAGCGGATCACCTCGCCAGCTCGTCGGT
CACGCTTCGACAGACGGAAAACGGCCACGTCCATGATGCTGCGACTATCGCGGGTGCCCACGTCATAGAG
CATCGGAACGAAAAAATCTGGTTGCTCGTCGCCCTTGGGCGGCTTCCTAATCGACGGCGCACCGGCTGCC
GGCGGTTGCCGGGATTCTTTGCGGATTCGATCAGCGGCCGCTTGCCACGATTCACCGGGGCGTGCTTCTG
CCTCGATGCGTTGCCGCTGGGCGGCCTGCGCGGCCTTCAACTTCTCCACCAGGTCATCACCCAGCGCCGC
GCCGATTTGTACCGGGCCGGATGGTTTGCGACCGCTCACGCCGATTCCTCGGGCTTGGGGGTTCCAGTGC
CATTGCAGGGCCGGCAGACAACCCAGCCGCTTACGCCTGGCCAACCGCCCGTTCCTCCACACATGGGGCA
TTCCACGGCGTCGGTGCCTGGTTGTTCTTGATTTTCCATGCCGCCTCCTTTAGCCGCTAAAATTCATCTA
CTCATTTATTCATTTGCTCATTTACTCTGGTAGCTGCGCGATGTATTCAGATAGCAGCTCGGTAATGGTC
TTGCCTTGGCGTACCGCGTACATCTTCAGCTTGGTGTGATCCTCCGCCGGCAACTGAAAGTTGACCCGCT
TCATGGCTGGCGTGTCTGCCAGGCTGGCCAACGTTGCAGCCTTGCTGCTGCGTGCGCTCGGACGGCCGGC
ACTTAGCGTGTTTGTGCTTTTGCTCATTTTCTCTTTACCTCATTAACTCAAATGAGTTTTGATTTAATTT
CAGCGGCCAGCGCCTGGACCTCGCGGGCAGCGTCGCCCTCGGGTTCTGATTCAAGAACGGTTGTGCCGGC
GGCGGCAGTGCCTGGGTAGCTCACGCGCTGCGTGATACGGGACTCAAGAATGGGCAGCTCGTACCCGGCC
AGCGCCTCGGCAACCTCACCGCCGATGCGCGTGCCTTTGATCGCCCGCGACACGACAAAGGCCGCTTGTA
GCCTTCCATCCGTGACCTCAATGCGCTGCTTAACCAGCTCCACCAGGTCGGCGGTGGCCCATATGTCGTA
AGGGCTTGGCTGCACCGGAATCAGCACGAAGTCGGCTGCCTTGATCGCGGACACAGCCAAGTCCGCCGCC
TGGGGCGCTCCGTCGATCACTACGAAGTCGCGCCGGCCGATGGCCTTCACGTCGCGGTCAATCGTCGGGC
GGTCGATGCCGACAACGGTTAGCGGTTGATCTTCCCGCACGGCCGCCCAATCGCGGGCACTGCCCTGGGG
ATCGGAATCGACTAACAGAACATCGGCCCCGGCGAGTTGCAGGGCGCGGGCTAGATGGGTTGCGATGGTC
GTCTTGCCTGACCCGCCTTTCTGGTTAAGTACAGCGATAACCTTCATGCGTTCCCCTTGCGTATTTGTTT
ATTTACTCATCGCATCATATACGCAGCGACCGCATGACGCAAGCTGTTTTACTCAAATACACATCACCTT
TTTAGACGGCGGCGCTCGGTTTCTTCAGCGGCCAAGCTGGCCGGCCAGGCCGCCAGCTTGGCATCAGACA
AACCGGCCAGGATTTCATGCAGCCGCACGGTTGAGACGTGCGCGGGCGGCTCGAACACGTACCCGGCCGC
GATCATCTCCGCCTCGATCTCTTCGGTAATGAAAAACGGTTCGTCCTGGCCGTCCTGGTGCGGTTTCATG
CTTGTTCCTCTTGGCGTTCATTCTCGGCGGCCGCCAGGGCGTCGGCCTCGGTCAATGCGTCCTCACGGAA
GGCACCGCGCCGCCTGGCCTCGGTGGGCGTCACTTCCTCGCTGCGCTCAAGTGCGCGGTACAGGGTCGAG
CGATGCACGCCAAGCAGTGCAGCCGCCTCTTTCACGGTGCGGCCTTCCTGGTCGATCAGCTCGCGGGCGT
GCGCGATCTGTGCCGGGGTGAGGGTAGGGCGGGGGCCAAACTTCACGCCTCGGGCCTTGGCGGCCTCGCG
CCCGCTCCGGGTGCGGTCGATGATTAGGGAACGCTCGAACTCGGCAATGCCGGCGAACACGGTCAACACC
ATGCGGCCGGCCGGCGTGGTGGTGTCGGCCCACGGCTCTGCCAGGCTACGCAGGCCCGCGCCGGCCTCCT
GGATGCGCTCGGCAATGTCCAGTAGGTCGCGGGTGCTGCGGGCCAGGCGGTCTAGCCTGGTCACTGTCAC
AACGTCGCCAGGGCGTAGGTGGTCAAGCATCCTGGCCAGCTCCGGGCGGTCGCGCCTGGTGCCGGTGATC
TTCTCGGAAAACAGCTTGGTGCAGCCGGCCGCGTGCAGTTCGGCCCGTTGGTTGGTCAAGTCCTGGTCGT
CGGTGCTGACGCGGGCATAGCCCAGCAGGCCAGCGGCGGCGCTCTTGTTCATGGCGTAATGTCTCCGGTT
CTAGTCGCAAGTATTCTACTTTATGCGACTAAAACACGCGACAAGAAAACGCCAGGAAAAGGGCAGGGCG
GCAGCCTGTCGCGTAACTTAGGACTTGTGCGACATGTCGTTTTCAGAAGACGGCTGCACTGAACGTCAGA
AGCCGACTGCACTATAGCAGCGGAGGGGTTGGATCAAAGTACTTTAAAGTACTTTAAAGTACTTTAAAGT
ACTTTGATCCCGAGGGGAACCCTGTGGTTGGCATGCACATACAAATGGACGAACGGATAAACCTTTTCAC
GCCCTTTTAAATATCCGATTATTCTAATAAACGCTCTTTTCTCTTAGGTTTACCC
